Addgene plasmid #104224: pHH0103 SMURF2 WW domain #1
Purpose: Bacterial expression of WW domain #1 from SMURF2
Depositing lab: Sachdev Sidhu & Marius Sudol. Depositing organization: National University of Singapore.
Backbone
  Vector backbone: pHH0103
  Vector type: Bacterial Expression
Growth in bacteria
  Bacterial resistance: Ampicillin, 100 μg/mL
  Growth temperature: 37°C
  Growth strain: DH5alpha
  Copy number: Unknown
Gene/Insert
  Gene/Insert name: SMURF2 WW domain #1
  Species: H. sapiens (human)
  Insert size (bp): 183
  Mutation: codon optimized for expression in bacteria
  Entrez Gene: SMURF2
  Promoter: tac
  Tag / fusion protein: GST (N terminal on backbone)
  Cloning method: Restriction Enzyme; 5′ cloning site SfiI (unknown if destroyed); 3′ cloning site NotI (unknown if destroyed)
  Sequencing primers: 5′ pGEX-5'
Terms and licenses: Academic/Nonprofit Terms; Industry Terms: Not Available to Industry
Depositor comments: Amino acid sequence: Linker - ENLYFQGRRASV(gagctc) and WW domain - FDNDLPDGWEERRTASGRIQYLNHITRTTQWERPTRPAS
How to cite: pHH0103 SMURF2 WW domain #1 was a gift from Sachdev Sidhu & Marius Sudol (Addgene plasmid # 104224 ; http://n2t.net/addgene:104224 ; RRID:Addgene_104224)
