[The description below was written by a language model from this plasmid's Addgene catalogue record and pLannotate feature annotations shown in this document.]
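Description:
pHH0103 SMURF2 WW domain #1 is a 6,888 nt bacterial expression plasmid that produces the first WW domain of human SMURF2, an E3 ubiquitin ligase, as a GST fusion protein in E. coli. It is maintained through a ColE1/pMB1-type origin and selected with ampicillin via the β-lactamase gene. The annotation also shows a pBR322 bom region and an f1 phage origin, which would allow single-stranded DNA production with helper phage. The copy number is recorded as unknown. Fragments of rop, the tetracycline resistance gene and M13 gene III are also annotated. The gene III fragments lie downstream of an fd terminator that follows the insert, so they look like remnants of a phage-display-type parental vector rather than part of the expressed product, although the record does not describe the backbone's history.

Expression is driven by the hybrid tac promoter with an adjacent lac operator, and the plasmid carries its own lacI gene under the lacIq promoter. Transcription is therefore repressed until it is induced with IPTG. The reading frame begins with a 6xHis tag followed by Schistosoma japonicum GST. Although the catalogue lists only the N-terminal GST tag, the feature table suggests that two affinity handles are present. According to the depositor's comments, a linker between GST and the insert contains what appears to be a TEV protease recognition motif, which would allow the tags to be removed. The WW domain insert (183 bp, codon optimized for bacteria) was cloned between SfiI and NotI sites. The stated purpose is bacterial production of the isolated domain; purified GST-WW proteins of this kind are commonly used for ligand-binding and specificity studies, but the record does not specify particular applications.
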