Features (pLannotate 1.2.2; 21 found; start..end, strand, type, name):
      1..29      +  promoter       tac promoter: strong E. coli promoter; hybrid between the trp and lac UV5 promoters
     37..53      +  protein_bind   lac operator: The lac repressor binds to the lac operator to inhibit transcription in E. coli. This inhibition can be relieved by adding lactose or isopropyl-β-D-thiogalactopyranoside (IPTG). lac repressor encoded by lacI
    138..155     +  CDS            6xHis: 6xHis affinity tag
    171..824     +  CDS            GST26_SCHJA: Experimental evidence at protein level: Swiss-Prot protein existence level 1. GST isoenzymes appear to play a central role in the parasite detoxification system. Other functions are also suspected including a role in increasing the solubility of haematin in the parasite gut. From Schistosoma japonicum (Blood fluke).
    945..1064    +  CDS            SMURF2 (fragment): SMUF2_HUMAN - Experimental evidence at protein level: Swiss-Prot protein existence level 1. (Microbial infection) In case of filoviruses Ebola/EBOV and Marburg/MARV infection, the complex formed by viral matrix protein VP40 and SMURF2 facilitates virus budding. From Homo sapiens (Human).
   1083..1130    +  terminator     fd terminator (sequence withheld): central terminator from bacteriophage fd (Otsuka and Kunisawa, 1982)
   1135..1347    +  CDS            M13 gene III (fragment) (sequence partly withheld): pIII; III; minor coat protein
   1362..1832    +  CDS            M13 gene III (fragment) (sequence partly withheld): pIII; III; minor coat protein
   1854..1924    +  CDS            TcR (fragment): tetracycline efflux protein; tet; confers resistance to tetracycline
   2166..2546    -  CDS            YPB1_ECOLX: Protein predicted: Swiss-Prot protein existence level 4. From Escherichia coli.
   2563..2714    +  CDS            rop (fragment): Rop protein, which maintains plasmids at low copy number; rop
   2750..3178    -  rep_origin     f1 ori (sequence partly withheld): f1 bacteriophage origin of replication; arrow indicates direction of (+) strand synthesis
   3187..3226    +  CDS            rop (fragment): Rop protein, which maintains plasmids at low copy number; rop
   3328..3468    +  misc_feature   bom: basis of mobility region from pBR322
   3654..4241    -  rep_origin     ori: high-copy-number ColE1/pMB1/pBR322/pUC origin of replication
   4412..5272    -  CDS            AmpR: β-lactamase; bla; confers resistance to ampicillin, carbenicillin, and related antibiotics
   5273..5377    -  promoter       AmpR promoter: bla
   5486..5563    +  promoter       lacIq promoter: lacI (mutant); In the lacIq allele, a single base change in the promoter boosts expression of the lacI gene about 10-fold.
   5564..6646    +  CDS            lacI: lac repressor; lacI; The lac repressor binds to the lac operator to inhibit transcription in E. coli. This inhibition can be relieved by adding lactose or isopropyl-β-D-thiogalactopyranoside (IPTG).
   6659..6680    +  protein_bind   CAP binding site: CAP binding activates transcription in the presence of cAMP. E. coli catabolite activator protein
   6699..6716    +  promoter       tet promoter (fragment): E. coli promoter for tetracycline efflux protein gene
>Addgene plasmid #104224 | pHH0103 SMURF2 WW domain #1 | addgene full sequence | sequence record 201513 | Addgene NGS Result
TTGACAATTAATCATCGGCTCGTATAATGTGTGGAATTGTGAGCGGATAACAATTTCACACAGGAAACAG
CCAGTCCGTTTAGGTGTTTTCACGAGCACTTCACCAACAAGGACCATAGATTATGAAAATCGAAGAACAC
CATCACCATCACCATTCCAGCGGTAAGCTTATGTCCCCTATACTAGGTTATTGGAAAATTAAGGGCCTTG
TGCAACCCACTCGACTTCTTTTGGAATATCTTGAAGAAAAATATGAAGAGCATTTGTATGAGCGCGATGA
AGGTGATAAATGGCGAAACAAAAAGTTTGAATTGGGTTTGGAGTTTCCCAATCTTCCTTATTATATTGAT
GGTGATGTTAAATTAACACAGTCTATGGCCATCATACGTTATATAGCTGACAAGCACAACATGTTGGGTG
GTTGTCCAAAAGAGCGTGCAGAGATTTCAATGCTTGAAGGAGCGGTTTTGGATATTAGATACGGTGTTTC
GAGAATTGCATATAGTAAAGACTTTGAAACTCTCAAAGTTGATTTTCTTAGCAAGCTACCTGAAATGCTG
AAAATGTTCGAAGATCGTTTATGTCATAAAACATATTTAAATGGTGATCATGTAACCCATCCTGACTTCA
TGTTGTATGACGCTCTTGATGTTGTTTTATACATGGACCCAATGTGCCTGGATGCGTTCCCAAAATTAGT
TTGTTTTAAAAAACGTATTGAAGCTATCCCACAAATTGATAAGTACTTGAAATCCAGCAAGTATATAGCA
TGGCCTTTGCAGGGCTGGCAAGCCACGTTTGGTGGTGGCGACCATCCTCCAAAATCGGATCTGGAAGTTC
TGTTCCAGGGGCCCCTGTCCAGCGGTCTGGTTCCGCGTGGTTCCGGTACCGCGGCCCAGCCGGCCGAAAA
TCTGTACTTCCAAGGTCGTCGTGCCTCTGTGGAGCTCTTCGATAACGATCTGCCGGATGGCTGGGAAGAA
CGTCGCACCGCCTCAGGTCGCATTCAGTATCTGAATCATATTACCCGCACCACCCAGTGGGAACGTCCGA
CCCGCCCGGCGAGCTAGGCGGCCGCATA
[142 nt withheld, positions 1079-1220]
C
[98 nt withheld, positions 1222-1319]
AGTTTGTACTGGTGACGAAACTCAGTGTCTAGCTAGAGTGGC
[149 nt withheld, positions 1362-1510]
T
[41 nt withheld, positions 1512-1552]
T
[62 nt withheld, positions 1554-1615]
A
[35 nt withheld, positions 1617-1651]
CCTCCCTCAATCGGTTGAATGTCGCCCTTTTGTCTTTGGCGCTGGTAAACCATATGAA
[86 nt withheld, positions 1710-1795]
T
[54 nt withheld, positions 1797-1850]
CTAGCGCCGCCCTATACCTTGTCTGCCTCCCCGCGTTGCGTCGCGGTGCATGGAGCCGGGCCACCTCGAC
CTGAATGGAAGCCGGCGGCACCTCGCTAACGGATTCACCACTCCAAGAATTGGAGCCAATCAATTCTTGC
GGAGAACTGTGAATGCGCAAACCAACCCTTGGCAGAACATATCCATCGCGTCCGCCATCTCCAGCAGCCG
CACGCGGCGCATCTCGGGCAGCGTTGGGTCCTGGCCACGGGTGCGCATGATCGTGCTCCTGTCGTTGAGG
ACCCGGCTAGGCTGGCGGGGTTGCCTTACTGGTTAGCAGAATGAATCACCGATACGCGAGCGAACGTGAA
GCGACTGCTGCTGCAAAACGTCTGCGACCTGAGCAACAACATGAATGGTCTTCGGTTTCCGTGTTTCGTA
AAGTCTGGAAACGCGGAAGTCAGCGCCCTGCACCATTATGTTCCGGATCTGCATCGCAGGATGCTGCTGG
CTACCCTGTGGAACACCTACATCTGTATTAACGAAGCGCTGGCATTGACCCTGAGTGATTTTTCTCTGGT
CCCGCCGCATCCATACCGCCAGTTGTTTACCCTCACAACGTTCCAGTAACCGGGCATGTTCATCATCAGT
AACCCGTATCGTGAGCATCCTCTCTCGTTTCATCGGTATCATTACCCCCATGAACAGAAATCCCCCTTAC
ACGGAGGCATCAGTGACCAAACAGGAAAAAACCGCCCTTAACATGGCCCGCTTTATCAGAAGCCAGACAT
TAACGCTTCTGGAGAAACTCAACGAGCTGGACGCGGATGAACAGGCAGACATCTGTGAATCGCTTCACGA
CCACGCTGATGAGCTTTACCGCAGGATCCGCGAAATTGTAAGCGTTAATATTTTGTTAAAATTCGCGTTA
AATTTTTGTTAAATCAGCTCATTTTTTAACCAATAGGCCGAAATCGGCAAAATCCCTTATAAATCAAAAG
AATAGACCGAGATAGGGT
[37 nt withheld, positions 2849-2885]
AAAGAACGTGGACTCCAACGTCAAAGG
[49 nt withheld, positions 2913-2961]
T
[91 nt withheld, positions 2963-3053]
G
[124 nt withheld, positions 3055-3178]
CGCGGATCCTGCCTCGCGCGTTTCGGTGATGACGGTGAAAACCTCTGACACATGCAGCTCCCGGAGACGG
TCACAGCTTGTCTGTAAGCGGATGCCGGGAGCAGACAAGCCCGTCAGGGCGCGTCAGCGGGTGTTGGCGG
GTGTCGGGGCGCAGCCATGACCCAGTCACGTAGCGATAGCGGAGTGTATACTGGCTTAACTATGCGGCAT
CAGAGCAGATTGTACTGAGAGTGCACCATATGCGGTGTGAAATACCGCACAGATGCGTAAGGAGAAAATA
CCGCATCAGGCGCTCTTCCGCTTCCTCGCTCACTGACTCGCTGCGCTCGGTCGTTCGGCTGCGGCGAGCG
GTATCAGCTCACTCAAAGGCGGTAATACGGTTATCCACAGAATCAGGGGATAACGCAGGAAAGAACATGT
GAGCAAAAGGCCAGCAAAAGGCCAGGAACCGTAAAAAGGCCGCGTTGCTGGCGTTTTTCCATAGGCTCCG
CCCCCCTGACGAGCATCACAAAAATCGACGCTCAAGTCAGAGGTGGCGAAACCCGACAGGACTATAAAGA
TACCAGGGTTTCCCCCTGGAAGCTCCCTCGTGCGCTCTCCTGTTCCGACCCTGCCGCTTACCGGATACCT
GTCCGCCTTTCTCCCTTCGGGAAGCGTGGCGCTTTCTCATAGCTCACGCTGTAGGTATCTCAGTTCGGTG
TAGGTCGTTCGCTCCAAGCTGGGCTGTGTGCACGAACCCCCCGTTCAGCCCGACCGCTGCGCCTTATCCG
GTAACTATCGTCTTGAGTCCAACCCGGTAAGACACGACTTATCGCCACTGGCAGCAGCCACTGGTAACAG
GATTAGCAGAGCGAGGTATGTAGGCGGTGCTACAGAGTTCTTGAAGTGGTGGCCTAACTACGGCTACACT
AGAAGGACAGTATTTGGTATCTGCGCTCTGCTGAAGCCAGTTACCTTCGGAAAAAGAGTTGGTAGCTCTT
GATCCGGCAAACAAACCACCGCTGGTAGCGGTGGTTTTTTTGTTTGCAAGCAGCAGATTACGCGCAGAAA
AAAAGGATCTCAAGAAGATCCTTTGATCTTTTCTACGGGGTCTGACGCTCAGTGGAACGAAAACTCACGT
TAAGGGATTTTGGTCATGAGATTATCAAAAAGGATCTTCACCTAGATCCTTTTAAATTAAAAATGAAGTT
TTAAATCAATCTAAAGTATATATGAGTAAACTTGGTCTGACAGTTACCAATGCTTAATCAGTGAGGCACC
TATCTCAGCGATCTGTCTATTTCGTTCATCCATAGTTGCCTGACTCCCCGTCGTGTAGATAACTACGATA
CGGGAGGGCTTACCATCTGGCCCCAGTGCTGCAATGATACCGCGAGACCCACGCTCACCGGCTCCAGATT
TATCAGCAATAAACCAGCCAGCCGGAAGGGCCGAGCGCAGAAGTGGTCCTGCAACTTTATCCGCCTCCAT
CCAGTCTATTAATTGTTGCCGGGAAGCTAGAGTAAGTAGTTCGCCAGTTAATAGTTTGCGCAACGTTGTT
GCCATTGCTGCAGGCATCGTGGTGTCACGCTCGTCGTTTGGTATGGCTTCATTCAGCTCCGGTTCCCAAC
GATCAAGGCGAGTTACATGATCCCCCATGTTGTGCAAAAAAGCGGTTAGCTCCTTCGGTCCTCCGATCGT
TGTCAGAAGTAAGTTGGCCGCAGTGTTATCACTCATGGTTATGGCAGCACTGCATAATTCTCTTACTGTC
ATGCCATCCGTAAGATGCTTTTCTGTGACTGGTGAGTACTCAACCAAGTCATTCTGAGAATAGTGTATGC
GGCGACCGAGTTGCTCTTGCCCGGCGTCAACACGGGATAATACCGCGCCACATAGCAGAACTTTAAAAGT
GCTCATCATTGGAAAACGTTCTTCGGGGCGAAAACTCTCAAGGATCTTACCGCTGTTGAGATCCAGTTCG
ATGTAACCCACTCGTGCACCCAACTGATCTTCAGCATCTTTTACTTTCACCAGCGTTTCTGGGTGAGCAA
AAACAGGAAGGCAAAATGCCGCAAAAAAGGGAATAAGGGCGACACGGAAATGTTGAATACTCATACTCTT
CCTTTTTCAATATTATTGAAGCATTTATCAGGGTTATTGTCTCATGAGCGGATACATATTTGAATGTATT
TAGAAAAATAAACAAATAGGGGTTCCGCGCACATTTCCCCGAAAAGTGCCACCTGACGTCTAAGAAACCA
TTATTATCATGACATTAACCTATAAAAATAGGCGTATCACGAGGCCCTTTCGTCTTCAAGAATTCCCGAC
ACCATCGAATGGTGCAAAACCTTTCGCGGTATGGCATGATAGCGCCCGGAAGAGAGTCAATTCAGGGTGG
TGAATGTGAAACCAGTAACGTTATACGATGTCGCAGAGTATGCCGGTGTCTCTTATCAGACCGTTTCCCG
CGTGGTGAACCAGGCCAGCCACGTTTCTGCGAAAACGCGGGAAAAAGTGGAAGCGGCGATGGCGGAGCTG
AATTACATTCCCAACCGCGTGGCACAACAACTGGCGGGCAAACAGTCGTTGCTGATTGGCGTTGCCACCT
CCAGTCTGGCCCTGCACGCGCCGTCGCAAATTGTCGCGGCGATTAAATCTCGCGCCGATCAACTGGGTGC
CAGCGTGGTGGTGTCGATGGTAGAACGAAGCGGCGTCGAAGCCTGTAAAGCGGCGGTGCACAATCTTCTC
GCGCAACGCGTCAGTGGGCTGATCATTAACTATCCGCTGGATGACCAGGATGCCATTGCTGTGGAAGCTG
CCTGCACTAATGTTCCGGCGTTATTTCTTGATGTCTCTGACCAGACACCCATCAACAGTATTATTTTCTC
CCATGAAGACGGTACGCGACTGGGCGTGGAGCATCTGGTCGCATTGGGTCACCAGCAAATCGCGCTGTTA
GCGGGCCCATTAAGTTCTGTCTCGGCGCGTCTGCGTCTGGCTGGCTGGCATAAATATCTCACTCGCAATC
AAATTCAGCCGATAGCGGAACGGGAAGGCGACTGGAGTGCCATGTCCGGTTTTCAACAAACCATGCAAAT
GCTGAATGAGGGCATCGTTCCCACTGCGATGCTGGTTGCCAACGATCAGATGGCGCTGGGCGCAATGCGC
GCCATTACCGAGTCCGGGCTGCGCGTTGGTGCGGATATCTCGGTAGTGGGATACGACGATACCGAAGACA
GCTCATGTTATATCCCGCCGTTAACCACCATCAAACAGGATTTTCGCCTGCTGGGGCAAACCAGCGTGGA
CCGCTTGCTGCAACTCTCTCAGGGCCAGGCGGTGAAGGGCAATCAGCTGTTGCCCGTCTCACTGGTGAAA
AGAAAAACCACCCTGGCGCCCAATACGCAAACCGCCTCTCCCCGCGCGTTGGCCGATTCATTAATGCAGC
TGGCACGACAGGTTTCCCGACTGGAAAGCGGGCAGTGAGCGCAACGCAATTAATGTAAGTTAGCTCACTC
ATTAGGCACAATTCTCATGTTTGACAGCTTATCATCGACTGCACGGTGCACCAATGCTTCTGGCGTCAGG
CAGCCATCGGAAGCTGTGGTATGGCTGTGCAGGTCGTAAATCACTGCATAATTCGTGTCGCTCAAGGCGC
ACTCCCGTTCTGGATAATGTTTTTTGCGCCGACATCATAACGGTTCTGGCAAATATTCTGAAATGAGCTG
