>Addgene plasmid #104224 | pHH0103 SMURF2 WW domain #1 | depositor partial sequence | sequence record 197376 | WW domain with linker
GGCCCAGCCGGCCGAAAATCTGTACTTCCAAGGTCGTCGTGCCTCTGTGGAGCTCTTCGATAACGATCTG
CCGGATGGCTGGGAAGAACGTCGCACCGCCTCAGGTCGCATTCAGTATCTGAATCATATTACCCGCACCA
CCCAGTGGGAACGTCCGACCCGCCCGGCGAGCTAGGCGGCCGC
